Addgene plasmid #206413: pEGFP-C1-hEFA6B
Purpose: Mammalian expression of hEFA6B
Depositing lab: Kazuhisa Nakayama & Hye-Won Shin. Publication: EFA6 activates Arf6 and participates in its targeting to the Flemming body during cytokinesis. Ueda T, Hanai A, Takei T, Kubo K, Ohgi M, Sakagami H, Takahashi S, Shin HW, Nakayama K. FEBS Lett. 2013 Jun 5;587(11):1617-23. doi: 10.1016/j.febslet.2013.03.042. Epub 2013 Apr 18. PubMed 23603394.
Backbone
  Vector backbone: pEGFP-C1
  Vector type: Mammalian Expression
Growth in bacteria
  Bacterial resistance: Kanamycin, 50 μg/mL
  Growth temperature: 37°C
  Growth strain: DH5alpha
  Copy number: High Copy
Gene/Insert
  Gene/Insert name: EFA6B
  Species: H. sapiens (human)
  Entrez Gene: PSD4 (a.k.a. EFA6B, TIC)
  Tag / fusion protein: EGFP (N terminal on backbone)
  Cloning method: Restriction Enzyme; 5′ cloning site unknown (unknown if destroyed)
Terms and licenses: Academic/Nonprofit Terms; Industry Terms: Not Available to Industry
How to cite: pEGFP-C1-hEFA6B was a gift from Kazuhisa Nakayama & Hye-Won Shin (Addgene plasmid # 206413 ; http://n2t.net/addgene:206413 ; RRID:Addgene_206413)
