[The description below was written by a language model from this plasmid's Addgene catalogue record and pLannotate feature annotations shown in this document.]
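Description:
pEGFP-C1-hEFA6B is a mammalian expression plasmid of about 7.9 kb, built on the pEGFP-C1 backbone, that produces human EFA6B (the product of the PSD4 gene, also known as TIC) as a fusion with EGFP at its N terminus. Transcription is driven by the human cytomegalovirus immediate early enhancer and promoter. The EGFP coding sequence is followed after a short linker by the PSD4 open reading frame, a residual piece of the multiple cloning site, and the SV40 polyadenylation signal. The insert was introduced by restriction cloning, although the record does not state which sites were used.

The plasmid is propagated in E. coli at high copy from a ColE1/pUC-type origin and selected with kanamycin. Resistance comes from the Tn5 aminoglycoside phosphotransferase (NeoR/KanR) cassette, which has a dual promoter arrangement. A bacterial bla-type promoter drives expression in E. coli, while the SV40 enhancer and early promoter, paired with the HSV TK polyadenylation signal, allow expression in mammalian cells, where the same gene can confer G418 resistance for selecting stable transfectants. An f1 origin is also present for single-stranded DNA production. The short large T antigen, ble and bGH poly(A) fragments in the annotation appear to be partial matches within backbone sequence rather than functional elements.

EFA6B belongs to the EFA6 family of guanine nucleotide exchange factors for the small GTPase Arf6. The associated publication deals with EFA6 activating Arf6 and contributing to its targeting to the Flemming body during cytokinesis. The EGFP fusion is therefore suited to overexpressing EFA6B in transfected mammalian cells and following its localization by fluorescence microscopy.
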