Features (pLannotate 1.2.2; 15 found; start..end, strand, type, name):
     51..354     +  enhancer       CMV enhancer: human cytomegalovirus immediate early enhancer
    355..558     +  promoter       CMV promoter: human cytomegalovirus (CMV) immediate early promoter
    603..1319    +  CDS            EGFP: EGFP is a basic (constitutively fluorescent) green fluorescent protein published in 1996, derived from Aequorea victoria. It is reported to be a rapidly-maturing weak dimer with moderate acid sensitivity.
   1338..4505    +  CDS            PSD4: PSD4_HUMAN - Also known as EFA6B From Homo sapiens (Human).
   4508..4535    +  misc_feature   MCS (fragment): multiple cloning site
   4552..4636    +  CDS            large T antigen (fragment): large T antigen from SV40 (simian virus 40)
   4659..4780    +  polyA_signal   SV40 poly(A) signal: SV40 polyadenylation signal
   4814..5242    -  rep_origin     f1 ori (sequence partly withheld): f1 bacteriophage origin of replication; arrow indicates direction of (+) strand synthesis
   5269..5373    +  promoter       AmpR promoter: bla
   5375..5732    +  promoter       SV40 promoter: SV40 enhancer and early promoter
   5767..6561    +  CDS            NeoR/KanR: aminoglycoside phosphotransferase from Tn5; aph(3')-II (or nptII); confers resistance to neomycin, kanamycin, and G418 (Geneticin®)
   6582..6734    +  CDS            ble (fragment): BLE_KLEPN - Experimental evidence at protein level: Swiss-Prot protein existence level 1. Binding protein with a strong affinity to the bleomycin family of antibiotics. Binds to CL990; an antimitotic-antibiotic compound. From Klebsiella pneumoniae.
   6793..6840    +  polyA_signal   HSV TK poly(A) signal: herpes simplex virus thymidine kinase polyadenylation signal (Cole and Stacy, 1985)
   6931..6947    -  polyA_signal   bGH poly(A) signal (fragment): bovine growth hormone polyadenylation signal
   7169..7757    +  rep_origin     ori: high-copy-number ColE1/pMB1/pBR322/pUC origin of replication
>Addgene plasmid #206413 | pEGFP-C1-hEFA6B | addgene full sequence | sequence record 410645 | Addgene NGS Result
TAGTAATCAATTACGGGGTCATTAGTTCATAGCCCATATATGGAGTTCCGCGTTACATAACTTACGGTAA
ATGGCCCGCCTGGCTGACCGCCCAACGACCCCCGCCCATTGACGTCAATAATGACGTATGTTCCCATAGT
AACGCCAATAGGGACTTTCCATTGACGTCAATGGGTGGAGTATTTACGGTAAACTGCCCACTTGGCAGTA
CATCAAGTGTATCATATGCCAAGTACGCCCCCTATTGACGTCAATGACGGTAAATGGCCCGCCTGGCATT
ATGCCCAGTACATGACCTTATGGGACTTTCCTACTTGGCAGTACATCTACGTATTAGTCATCGCTATTAC
CATGGTGATGCGGTTTTGGCAGTACATCAATGGGCGTGGATAGCGGTTTGACTCACGGGGATTTCCAAGT
CTCCACCCCATTGACGTCAATGGGAGTTTGTTTTGGCACCAAAATCAACGGGACTTTCCAAAATGTCGTA
ACAACTCCGCCCCATTGACGCAAATGGGCGGTAGGCGTGTACGGTGGGAGGTCTATATAAGCAGAGCTGG
TTTAGTGAACCGTCAGATCCGCTAGCGCTACCGGTCGCCACCATGGTGAGCAAGGGCGAGGAGCTGTTCA
CCGGGGTGGTGCCCATCCTGGTCGAGCTGGACGGCGACGTAAACGGCCACAAGTTCAGCGTGTCCGGCGA
GGGCGAGGGCGATGCCACCTACGGCAAGCTGACCCTGAAGTTCATCTGCACCACCGGCAAGCTGCCCGTG
CCCTGGCCCACCCTCGTGACCACCCTGACCTACGGCGTGCAGTGCTTCAGCCGCTACCCCGACCACATGA
AGCAGCACGACTTCTTCAAGTCCGCCATGCCCGAAGGCTACGTCCAGGAGCGCACCATCTTCTTCAAGGA
CGACGGCAACTACAAGACCCGCGCCGAGGTGAAGTTCGAGGGCGACACCCTGGTGAACCGCATCGAGCTG
AAGGGCATCGACTTCAAGGAGGACGGCAACATCCTGGGGCACAAGCTGGAGTACAACTACAACAGCCACA
ACGTCTATATCATGGCCGACAAGCAGAAGAACGGCATCAAGGTGAACTTCAAGATCCGCCACAACATCGA
GGACGGCAGCGTGCAGCTCGCCGACCACTACCAGCAGAACACCCCCATCGGCGACGGCCCCGTGCTGCTG
CCCGACAACCACTACCTGAGCACCCAGTCCGCCCTGAGCAAAGACCCCAACGAGAAGCGCGATCACATGG
TCCTGCTGGAGTTCGTGACCGCCGCCGGGATCACTCTCGGCATGGACGAGCTGTACAAGTCCGGACTCAG
ATCTACCATGATGGGTGACTACAGACTCCCTGACCACCCCCAGCCCATGGAAATTCTCAACCTGTACTTG
GGAGACAGCCTGGAGCCCCACCCAGGAGAGTGCCCAAGGGAAACGTGCAGCCATGAGGATCCACCGGAGC
CTTTCGAGGAGCAAACCTGGGCCACTGACCCTCCTGAACCTACCAGACAAAATGTTCCTCCCTGGGGCTC
CGGTGTGGAGCTCACACACCTGGGGAGCTGGGTCCATCAGGACGGGCTGGAGCCTTGCCAGGAGCAAACC
CGGGCCACTGACCCTCCTGAATCTACCAGACAAGATGCTCCTCCCTGGGGCTCCGGTGTGGAGCTCACAC
ACCTGGGGAGCCCCTCTGCCCAGAGGGAGCACAGGCAGAACACAGCATCACCAGGGTCACCAGTGAACAG
CCATCTACCGGGGAGCCCAAAGCAGAACCGGAGCACGTCCACACAGGTAGTGTTCTGGGCAGGCATCCTG
CAGGCCCAGATGTGTGTCCTAGACCTGGAGGAGGAGCTGGAGAAGACGGAAGGGCTCAAGGCTGGGCTGA
AATGCTGTCTCCCCACGCCCCCTGTGGACCTCCCCGGGGACACGGGCCTGCACTCCAGCCCACCTGAGAA
TGAAGACTCAGGGGAAGACAGCAGCGAGCCTGAGGGAGAGGGCCAGGCATGGCTGAGAGAGGGAACCCCA
GACTCTTCCCCACAGTGGGGAGCTGAGGAGGAGAGCATGTTCTTCAGCAACCCCCTCTTCCTGGCGAGTC
CTTGCTCAGAGAACAGTGCTTCTGGAGAGTGCTTTTCCTGGGGGGCTTCAGACTCCCATGCAGGTGTGAG
GACTGGACCTGAGAGCCCAGCGACTCTGGAGCCTCCCCTCCCAGAAGACACAGTGCTGTGGGAGCTGGAA
AGTGAGCCAGATTTGGGGGACGGCGCTGCTATCAGTGGGCATTGTACCCCTCCATTCCCTGTGCCCATCT
ATAAACCACACTCCATCTGCTGGGCCTCAGTGGCTGCCGCTGAGGGGGCTCCTGCAGCACCTCCTGGTCA
CGGGGAGAGTGAGGGAGATAGGCTTGGTCCTGCTCCATCTGCAGCACCGTGTGTGGACGAAGCATTGACC
TGGGAATCAGGATGTGTCGGATCTGATCTTGGCCCTGCTGCACATCCTGTGCAACCTTGGGCCTCTCTCA
GCCCTGAGGGCTGGCAGAGAGGAGGTCCTTTTTGGCCCCAGGTGACTCTTAACTCCCAGGACAGAGATGA
GAGGGAGGGTGGACACCCCCAGGAATCTCTTCCCTGCACCTTGGCCCCCTGCCCCTGGAGGAGCCCAGCT
TCTTCTCCAGAGCCTAGCAGCCCAGAATCTGAGAGCAGAGGCCCTGGTCCCAGGCCCAGCCCTGCATCGT
CCCAGGAGGGCAGCCCGCAGCTTCAACACCACAGCTCAGGCATTTTGCCCAAGTGGACACTAGATGCTTC
ACAGTCTTCACTCTTGGAGACGGATGGGGAACAGCCAAGTTCCTTGAAGAAAAAGGAGGCAGGGGAGGCC
CCAAAACCAGGCGAGGAAGTAAAGAGTGAAGGAACAGCCAGGCCTGCAGAGACTGGAGACGTCCAGCCTG
ACATTCACCTGACTTCTGCAGAACATGAGAATCTGAGGACACCGATGAACTCTTCTTGGCTTCCTGGGAG
CCCTATGCCCCAAGCACAGTCCCCAGAGGAAGGCCAGAGACCACCAGCTGGAGACAAGCTAGCTAATGGC
GTCAGGAACAACAAGGTAGCCTGGAACTTGGCCTCACGCCTCTATCGCCTGGAGGGCTTCCGGAAGTCTG
AAGTGGCTGCCTACCTGCAGAAGAACAATGACTTTAGCAGGGCTGTGGCTGAGGAGTACCTGTCCTTCTT
CCAGTTTGGAGGCCAGAGTCTGGACCGAGCCCTCCGGAGCTTCCTCCAGGCTTTGGTGCTCAGTGGGGAG
ACTCAGGAACGGGAGCGAATCCTCTACCAGTTCTCCAGACGCTTCCACCATTGCAATCCGGGGATCTTCC
CCTCAGTAGATTCTGTACACACCTTGACATGTGCAATCATGCTGCTTAACACGGACCTGCATGGACAGAA
CATTGGGAAGAGCATGAGCTGCCAGGAATTCATAACCAACCTGAATGGGCTGAGGGATGGCGGGAACTTC
CCCAAGGAGCTGCTGAAGGCCCTCTACTGGTCTATCCGCAGCGAGAAGCTCGAGTGGGCCGTGGATGAAG
AAGACACAGCCAGACCTGAGAAGGCCCAGCCGTCCCTGCCAGCTGGCAAGATGAGCAAGCCCTTCCTTCA
GCTGGCTCAGGATCCCACAGTGCCCACCTACAAGCAGGGCATCCTGGCTCGGAAAATGCATCAAGATGCA
GACGGCAAGAAGACGCCATGGGGCAAGCGTGGCTGGAAGATGTTCCACACCTTACTGCGAGGGATGGTTC
TCTACTTCCTGAAGCAGGGAGAAGACCACTGTCTGGAGGGGGAGAGCTTGGTGGGGCAGATGGTGGATGA
GCCCGTGGGGGTGCACCACTCGCTGGCCACCCCCGCCACGCATTACACCAAGAAGCCGCACGTCTTCCAG
CTGCGCACGGCTGACTGGCGCCTCTACCTCTTCCAGGCACCCACTGCCAAGGAGATGAGCTCCTGGATCG
CGCGCATCAACTTGGCTGCGGCCACCCACTCCGCGCCGCCCTTCCCCGCCGCTGTGGGCTCCCAGCGCAG
ATTCGTGCGGCCCATCCTGCCCGTGGGCCCCGCCCAGAGCTCCCTGGAGGAGCAGCATCGATCCCACGAG
AACTGCCTGGACGCTGCCGCGGACGACCTGCTGGATCTACAGAGGAACCTGCCGGAGCGGCGGGGCCGTG
GCCGCGAGCTGGAGGAGCACCGCCTGCGGAAGGAGTACCTGGAGTACGAGAAAACCCGCTACGAGACCTA
CGTGCAGCTGCTGGTGGCCCGCCTGCACTGCCCCTCTGATGCTCTGGACCTGTGGGAGGAGCAGCTGGGG
AGGGAAGCTGGAGGCACTCGGGAGCCCAAGCTCAGCCTGAAGAAGTCCCACTCGAGCCCGTCCCTGCACC
AGGATGAGGCTCCCACCACGGCCAAGGTGAAGCGCAACATCTCAGAGCGCAGAACCTACCGGAAGATCAT
CCCTAAGCGGAACCGCAATCAGCTGTGAGTCGACGGTACCGCGGGCCCGGGATCCACCGGATCTAGATAA
CTGATCATAATCAGCCATACCACATTTGTAGAGGTTTTACTTGCTTTAAAAAACCTCCCACACCTCCCCC
TGAACCTGAAACATAAAATGAATGCAATTGTTGTTGTTAACTTGTTTATTGCAGCTTATAATGGTTACAA
ATAAAGCAATAGCATCACAAATTTCACAAATAAAGCATTTTTTTCACTGCATTCTAGTTGTGGTTTGTCC
AAACTCATCAATGTATCTTAACGCGTAAATTGTAAGCGTTAATATTTTGTTAAAATTCGCGTTAAATTTT
TGTTAAATCAGCTCATTTTTTAACCAATAGGCCGAAATCGGCAAAATCCCTTATAAATCAAAAGAATAGA
CCGAGATAGGGT
[37 nt withheld, positions 4913-4949]
AAAGAACGTGGACTCCAACGTCAAAGG
[49 nt withheld, positions 4977-5025]
T
[91 nt withheld, positions 5027-5117]
G
[124 nt withheld, positions 5119-5242]
CAGGTGGCACTTTTCGGGGAAATGTGCGCGGAACCCCTATTTGTTTATTTTTCTAAATACATTCAAATAT
GTATCCGCTCATGAGACAATAACCCTGATAAATGCTTCAATAATATTGAAAAAGGAAGAGTCCTGAGGCG
GAAAGAACCAGCTGTGGAATGTGTGTCAGTTAGGGTGTGGAAAGTCCCCAGGCTCCCCAGCAGGCAGAAG
TATGCAAAGCATGCATCTCAATTAGTCAGCAACCAGGTGTGGAAAGTCCCCAGGCTCCCCAGCAGGCAGA
AGTATGCAAAGCATGCATCTCAATTAGTCAGCAACCATAGTCCCGCCCCTAACTCCGCCCATCCCGCCCC
TAACTCCGCCCAGTTCCGCCCATTCTCCGCCCCATGGCTGACTAATTTTTTTTATTTATGCAGAGGCCGA
GGCCGCCTCGGCCTCTGAGCTATTCCAGAAGTAGTGAGGAGGCTTTTTTGGAGGCCTAGGCTTTTGCAAA
GATCGATCAAGAGACAGGATGAGGATCGTTTCGCATGATTGAACAAGATGGATTGCACGCAGGTTCTCCG
GCCGCTTGGGTGGAGAGGCTATTCGGCTATGACTGGGCACAACAGACAATCGGCTGCTCTGATGCCGCCG
TGTTCCGGCTGTCAGCGCAGGGGCGCCCGGTTCTTTTTGTCAAGACCGACCTGTCCGGTGCCCTGAATGA
ACTGCAAGACGAGGCAGCGCGGCTATCGTGGCTGGCCACGACGGGCGTTCCTTGCGCAGCTGTGCTCGAC
GTTGTCACTGAAGCGGGAAGGGACTGGCTGCTATTGGGCGAAGTGCCGGGGCAGGATCTCCTGTCATCTC
ACCTTGCTCCTGCCGAGAAAGTATCCATCATGGCTGATGCAATGCGGCGGCTGCATACGCTTGATCCGGC
TACCTGCCCATTCGACCACCAAGCGAAACATCGCATCGAGCGAGCACGTACTCGGATGGAAGCCGGTCTT
GTCGATCAGGATGATCTGGACGAAGAGCATCAGGGGCTCGCGCCAGCCGAACTGTTCGCCAGGCTCAAGG
CGAGCATGCCCGACGGCGAGGATCTCGTCGTGACCCATGGCGATGCCTGCTTGCCGAATATCATGGTGGA
AAATGGCCGCTTTTCTGGATTCATCGACTGTGGCCGGCTGGGTGTGGCGGACCGCTATCAGGACATAGCG
TTGGCTACCCGTGATATTGCTGAAGAGCTTGGCGGCGAATGGGCTGACCGCTTCCTCGTGCTTTACGGTA
TCGCCGCTCCCGATTCGCAGCGCATCGCCTTCTATCGCCTTCTTGACGAGTTCTTCTGAGCGGGACTCTG
GGGTTCGAAATGACCGACCAAGCGACGCCCAACCTGCCATCACGAGATTTCGATTCCACCGCCGCCTTCT
ATGAAAGGTTGGGCTTCGGAATCGTTTTCCGGGACGCCGGCTGGATGATCCTCCAGCGCGGGGATCTCAT
GCTGGAGTTCTTCGCCCACCCTAGGGGGAGGCTAACTGAAACACGGAAGGAGACAATACCGGAAGGAACC
CGCGCTATGACGGCAATAAAAAGACAGAATAAAACGCACGGTGTTGGGTCGTTTGTTCATAAACGCGGGG
TTCGGTCCCAGGGCTGGCACTCTGTCGATACCCCACCGAGACCCCATTGGGGCCAATACGCCCGCGTTTC
TTCCTTTTCCCCACCCCACCCCCCAAGTTCGGGTGAAGGCCCAGGGCTCGCAGCCAACGTCGGGGCGGCA
GGCCCTGCCATAGCCTCAGGTTACTCATATATACTTTAGATTGATTTAAAACTTCATTTTTAATTTAAAA
GGATCTAGGTGAAGATCCTTTTTGATAATCTCATGACCAAAATCCCTTAACGTGAGTTTTCGTTCCACTG
AGCGTCAGACCCCGTAGAAAAGATCAAAGGATCTTCTTGAGATCCTTTTTTTCTGCGCGTAATCTGCTGC
TTGCAAACAAAAAAACCACCGCTACCAGCGGTGGTTTGTTTGCCGGATCAAGAGCTACCAACTCTTTTTC
CGAAGGTAACTGGCTTCAGCAGAGCGCAGATACCAAATACTGTTCTTCTAGTGTAGCCGTAGTTAGGCCA
CCACTTCAAGAACTCTGTAGCACCGCCTACATACCTCGCTCTGCTAATCCTGTTACCAGTGGCTGCTGCC
AGTGGCGATAAGTCGTGTCTTACCGGGTTGGACTCAAGACGATAGTTACCGGATAAGGCGCAGCGGTCGG
GCTGAACGGGGGGTTCGTGCACACAGCCCAGCTTGGAGCGAACGACCTACACCGAACTGAGATACCTACA
GCGTGAGCTATGAGAAAGCGCCACGCTTCCCGAAGGGAGAAAGGCGGACAGGTATCCGGTAAGCGGCAGG
GTCGGAACAGGAGAGCGCACGAGGGAGCTTCCAGGGGGAAACGCCTGGTATCTTTATAGTCCTGTCGGGT
TTCGCCACCTCTGACTTGAGCGTCGATTTTTGTGATGCTCGTCAGGGGGGCGGAGCCTATGGAAAAACGC
CAGCAACGCGGCCTTTTTACGGTTCCTGGCCTTTTGCTGGCCTTTTGCTCACATGTTCTTTCCTGCGTTA
TCCCCTGATTCTGTGGATAACCGTATTACCGCCATGCATTAGTTATTAA
